>Addgene plasmid #120896 | AAVS1-Puro-CAG-GCaMP6s | addgene full sequence | sequence record 234596 | Addgene NGS Result
CTAGCTAGTCCTGCAGGTTTAAACGAATTCGCCCTTTGCTTTCTCTGACCAGCATTCTCTCCCCTGGGCC
TGTGCCGCTTTCTGTCTGCAGCTTGTGGCCTGGGTCACCTCTACGGCTGGCCCAGATCCTTCCCTGCCGC
CTCCTTCAGGTTCCGTCTTCCTCCACTCCCTCTTCCCCTTGCTCTCTGCTGTGTTGCTGCCCAAGGATGC
TCTTTCCGGAGCACTTCCTTCTCGGCGCTGCACCACGTGATGTCCTCTGAGCGGATCCTCCCCGTGTCTG
GGTCCTCTCCGGGCATCTCTCCTCCCTCACCCAACCCCATGCCGTCTTCACTCGCTGGGTTCCCTTTTCC
TTCTCCTTCTGGGGCCTGTGCCATCTCTCGTTTCTTAGGATGGCCTTCTCCGACGGATGTCTCCCTTGCG
TCCCGCCTCCCCTTCTTGTAGGCCTGCATCATCACCGTTTTTCTGGACAACCCCAAAGTACCCCGTCTCC
CTGGCTTTAGCCACCTCTCCATCCTCTTGCTTTCTTTGCCTGGACACCCCGTTCTCCTGTGGATTCGGGT
CACCTCTCACTCCTTTCATTTGGGCAGCTCCCCTACCCCCCTTACCTCTCTAGTCTGTGCTAGCTCTTCC
AGCCCCCTGTCATGGCATCTTCCAGGGGTCCGAGAGCTCAGCTAGTCTTCTTCCTCCAACCCGGGCCCCT
ATGTCCACTTCAGGACAGCATGTTTGCTGCCTCCAGGGATCCTGTGTCCCCGAGCTGGGACCACCTTATA
TTCCCAGGGCCGGTTAATGTGGCTCTGGTTCTGGGTACTTTTATCTGTCCCCTCCACCCCACAGTGGGGC
AAGCTTCTGACCTCTTCTCTTCCTCCCACAGGGCCTCGAGAGATCTGGCAGCGGAGAGGGCAGAGGAAGT
CTTCTAACATGCGGTGACGTGGAGGAGAATCCCGGCCCTAGGCTCGAGATGACCGAGTACAAGCCCACGG
TGCGCCTCGCCACCCGCGACGACGTCCCCAGGGCCGTACGCACCCTCGCCGCCGCGTTCGCCGACTACCC
CGCCACGCGCCACACCGTCGATCCGGACCGCCACATCGAGCGGGTCACCGAGCTGCAAGAACTCTTCCTC
ACGCGCGTCGGGCTCGACATCGGCAAGGTGTGGGTCGCGGACGACGGCGCCGCGGTGGCGGTCTGGACCA
CGCCGGAGAGCGTCGAAGCGGGGGCGGTGTTCGCCGAGATCGGCCCGCGCATGGCCGAGTTGAGCGGTTC
CCGGCTGGCCGCGCAGCAACAGATGGAAGGCCTCCTGGCGCCGCACCGGCCCAAGGAGCCCGCGTGGTTC
CTGGCCACCGTCGGCGTCTCGCCCGACCACCAGGGCAAGGGTCTGGGCAGCGCCGTCGTGCTCCCCGGAG
TGGAGGCGGCCGAGCGCGCCGGGGTGCCCGCCTTCCTGGAGACCTCCGCGCCCCGCAACCTCCCCTTCTA
CGAGCGGCTCGGCTTCACCGTCACCGCCGACGTCGAGGTGCCCGAAGGACCGCGCACCTGGTGCATGACC
CGCAAGCCCGGTGCCTGATCTAGAGGGCCCGTTTAAACCCGCTGATCAGCCTCGACTGTGCCTTCTAGTT
GCCAGCCATCTGTTGTTTGCCCCTCCCCCGTGCCTTCCTTGACCCTGGAAGGTGCCACTCCCACTGTCCT
TTCCTAATAAAATGAGGAAATTGCATCGCATTGTCTGAGTAGGTGTCATTCTATTCTGGGGGGTGGGGTG
GGGCAGGACAGCAAGGGGGAGGATTGGGAAGACAATAGCAGGCATGCTGGGGATGCGGTGGGCTCTATGG
GTCTCGACATTGATTATTGACTAGTTATTAATAGTAATCAATTACGGGGTCATTAGTTCATAGCCCATAT
ATGGAGTTCCGCGTTACATAACTTACGGTAAATGGCCCGCCTGGCTGACCGCCCAACGACCCCCGCCCAT
TGACGTCAATAATGACGTATGTTCCCATAGTAACGCCAATAGGGACTTTCCATTGACGTCAATGGGTGGA
GTATTTACGGTAAACTGCCCACTTGGCAGTACATCAAGTGTATCATATGCCAAGTACGCCCCCTATTGAC
GTCAATGACGGTAAATGGCCCGCCTGGCATTATGCCCAGTACATGACCTTATGGGACTTTCCTACTTGGC
AGTACATCTACGTATTAGTCATCGCTATTACCATGGTCGAGGTGAGCCCCACGTTCTGCTTCACTCTCCC
CATCTCCCCCCCCTCCCCACCCCCAATTTTGTATTTATTTATTTTTTAATTATTTTGTGCAGCGATGGGG
GCGGGGGGGGGGGGGGGGCGCGCGCCAGGCGGGGCGGGGCGGGGCGAGGGGCGGGGCGGGGCGAGGCGGA
GAGGTGCGGCGGCAGCCAATCAGAGCGGCGCGCTCCGAAAGTTTCCTTTTATGGCGAGGCGGCGGCGGCG
GCGGCCCTATAAAAAGCGAAGCGCGCGGCGGGCGGGAGTCGCTGCGCGCTGCCTTCGCCCCGTGCCCCGC
TCCGCCGCCGCCTCGCGCCGCCCGCCCCGGCTCTGACTGACCGCGTTACTCCCACAGGTGAGCGGGCGGG
ACGGCCCTTCTCCTCCGGGCTGTAATTAGCGCTTGGTTTAATGACGGCTTGTTTCTTTTCTGTGGCTGCG
TGAAAGCCTTGAGGGGCTCCGGGAGGGCCCTTTGTGCGGGGGGAGCGGCTCGGGGGGTGCGTGCGTGTGT
GTGTGCGTGGGGAGCGCCGCGTGCGGCTCCGCGCTGCCCGGCGGCTGTGAGCGCTGCGGGCGCGGCGCGG
GGCTTTGTGCGCTCCGCAGTGTGCGCGAGGGGAGCGCGGCCGGGGGCGGTGCCCCGCGGTGCGGGGGGGG
CTGCGAGGGGAACAAAGGCTGCGTGCGGGGTGTGTGCGTGGGGGGGTGAGCAGGGGGTGTGGGCGCGTCG
GTCGGGCTGCAACCCCCCCTGCACCCCCCTCCCCGAGTTGCTGAGCACGGCCCGGCTTCGGGTGCGGGGC
TCCGTACGGGGCGTGGCGCGGGGCTCGCCGTGCCGGGCGGGGGGTGGCGGCAGGTGGGGGTGCCGGGCGG
GGCGGGGCCGCCTCGGGCCGGGGAGGGCTCGGGGGAGGGGCGCGGCGGCCCCCGGAGCGCCGGCGGCTGT
CGAGGCGCGGCGAGCCGCAGCCATTGCCTTTTATGGTAATCGTGCGAGAGGGCGCAGGGACTTCCTTTGT
CCCAAATCTGTGCGGAGCCGAAATCTGGGAGGCGCCGCCGCACCCCCTCTAGCGGGCGCGGGGCGAAGCG
GTGCGGCGCCGGCAGGAAGGAAATGGGCGGGGAGGGCCTTCGTGCGTCGCCGCGCCGCCGTCCCCTTCTC
CCTCTCCAGCCTCGGGGCTGTCCGCGGGGGGACGGCTGCCTTCGGGGGGGACGGGGCAGGGCGGGGTTCG
GCTTCTGGCGTGTGACCGGCGGCTCTAGAGCCTCTGCTAACCATGTTCATGCCTTCTTCTTTTTCCTACA
GCTCCTGGGCAACGTGCTGGTTATTGTGCTGTCTCATCATTTTGGCAAAGAATTCGTCGACATGGGTTCT
CATCATCATCATCATCATGGTATGGCTAGCATGACTGGTGGACAGCAAATGGGTCGGGATCTGTACGACG
ATGACGATAAGGATCTCGCCACCATGGTCGACTCATCACGTCGTAAGTGGAATAAGACAGGTCACGCAGT
CAGAGCTATAGGTCGGCTGAGCTCACTCGAGAACGTCTATATCAAGGCCGACAAGCAGAAGAACGGCATC
AAGGCGAACTTCCACATCCGCCACAACATCGAGGACGGCGGCGTGCAGCTCGCCTACCACTACCAGCAGA
ACACCCCCATCGGCGACGGCCCCGTGCTGCTGCCCGACAACCACTACCTGAGCGTGCAGTCCAAACTTTC
GAAAGACCCCAACGAGAAGCGCGATCACATGGTCCTGCTGGAGTTCGTGACCGCCGCCGGGATCACTCTC
GGCATGGACGAGCTGTACAAGGGCGGTACCGGAGGGAGCATGGTGAGCAAGGGCGAGGAGCTGTTCACCG
GGGTGGTGCCCATCCTGGTCGAGCTGGACGGCGACGTAAACGGCCACAAGTTCAGCGTGTCCGGCGAGGG
TGAGGGCGATGCCACCTACGGCAAGCTGACCCTGAAGTTCATCTGCACCACCGGCAAGCTGCCCGTGCCC
TGGCCCACCCTCGTGACCACCCTGACCTACGGCGTGCAGTGCTTCAGCCGCTACCCCGACCACATGAAGC
AGCACGACTTCTTCAAGTCCGCCATGCCCGAAGGCTACATCCAGGAGCGCACCATCTTCTTCAAGGACGA
CGGCAACTACAAGACCCGCGCCGAGGTGAAGTTCGAGGGCGACACCCTGGTGAACCGCATCGAGCTGAAG
GGCATCGACTTCAAGGAGGACGGCAACATCCTGGGGCACAAGCTGGAGTACAACCTGCCGGACCAACTGA
CTGAAGAGCAGATCGCAGAATTTAAAGAGGCTTTCTCCCTATTTGACAAGGACGGGGATGGGACAATAAC
AACCAAGGAGCTGGGGACGGTGATGCGGTCTCTGGGGCAGAACCCCACAGAAGCAGAGCTGCAGGACATG
ATCAATGAAGTAGATGCCGACGGTGACGGCACAATCGACTTCCCTGAGTTCCTGACAATGATGGCAAGAA
AAATGAAATACAGGGACACGGAAGAAGAAATTAGAGAAGCGTTCGGTGTGTTTGATAAGGATGGCAATGG
CTACATCAGTGCAGCAGAGCTTCGCCACGTGATGACAAACCTTGGAGAGAAGTTAACAGATGAAGAGGTT
GATGAAATGATCAGGGAAGCAGACATCGATGGGGATGGTCAGGTAAACTACGAAGAGTTTGTACAAATGA
TGACAGCGAAGTAAACGCGTGAATTCGATATCAAGCTTATCGATAATCAACCTCTGGATTACAAAATTTG
TGAAAGATTGACTGGTATTCTTAACTATGTTGCTCCTTTTACGCTATGTGGATACGCTGCTTTAATGCCT
TTGTATCATGCTATTGCTTCCCGTATGGCTTTCATTTTCTCCTCCTTGTATAAATCCTGGTTGCTGTCTC
TTTATGAGGAGTTGTGGCCCGTTGTCAGGCAACGTGGCGTGGTGTGCACTGTGTTTGCTGACGCAACCCC
CACTGGTTGGGGCATTGCCACCACCTGTCAGCTCCTTTCCGGGACTTTCGCTTTCCCCCTCCCTATTGCC
ACGGCGGAACTCATCGCCGCCTGCCTTGCCCGCTGCTGGACAGGGGCTCGGCTGTTGGGCACTGACAATT
CCGTGGTGTTGTCGGGGAAATCATCGTCCTTTCCTTGGCTGCTCGCCTATGTTGCCACCTGGATTCTGCG
CGGGACGTCCTTCTGCTACGTCCCTTCGGCCCTCAATCCAGCGGACCTTCCTTCCCGCGGCCTGCTGCCG
GCTCTGCGGCCTCTTCCGCGTCTTCGCCTTCGCCCTCAGACGAGTCGGATCTCCCTTTGGGCCGCCTCCC
CGCATCGATACCGAGCGCTGCTCGAGAGATCTACGGGTGGCATCCCTGTGACCCCTCCCCAGTGCCTCTC
CTGGCCCTGGAAGTTGCCACTCCAGTGCCCACCAGCCTTGTCCTAATAAAATTAAGTTGCATCATTTTGT
CTGACTAGGTGTCCTTCTATAATATTATGGGGTGGAGGGGGGTGGTATGGAGCAAGGGGCAAGTTGGGAA
GACAACCTGTAGGGCCTGCGGGGTCTATTGGGAACCAAGCTGGAGTGCAGTGGCACAATCTTGGCTCACT
GCAATCTCCGCCTCCTGGGTTCAAGCGATTCTCCTGCCTCAGCCTCCCGAGTTGTTGGGATTCCAGGCAT
GCATGACCAGGCTCAGCTAATTTTTGTTTTTTTGGTAGAGACGGGGTTTCACCATATTGGCCAGGCTGGT
CTCCAACTCCTAATCTCAGGTGATCTACCCACCTTGGCCTCCCAAATTGCTGGGATTACAGGCGTGAACC
ACTGCTCCCTTCCCTGTCCTTCTGATTTTGTAGGTAACCAGGCGCGTGAATTCACTCCTCAGGTGCAGGC
TGCCTATCAGAAGGTGGTGGCTGGTGTGGCCAATGCCCTGGCTCACAAATACCACTGAGATCTTTTTCCC
TCTGCCAAAAATTATGGGGACATCATGAAGCCCCTTGAGCATCTGACTTCTGGCTAATAAAGGAAATTTA
TTTTCATTGCAATAGTGTGTTGGAATTTTTTGTGTCTCTCACTCGGAAGGACATATGGGAGGGCAAATCA
TTTAAAACATCAGAATGAGTATTTGGTTTAGAGTTTGGCAACATATGCCCATATGCTGGCTGCCATGAAC
AAAGGTTGGCTATAAAGAGGTCATCAGTATATGAAACAGCCCCCTGCTGTCCATTCCTTATTCCATAGAA
AAGCCTTGACTTGAGGTTAGATTTTTTTTATATTTTGTTTTGTGTTATTTTTTTCTTTAACATCCCTAAA
ATTTTCCTTACATGTTTTACTAGCCAGATTTTTCCTCCTCTCCTGACTACTCCCAGTCATAGCTGTCCCT
CTTCTCTTATGGAGATCCCTCGACCTGCAGCCCAAGCTTGGCGTAATCATGGTCATAGCTGTTTCCTGTG
TGAAATTGTTATCCGCTCACAATTCCACACAACATACGAGCCGGAAGCATAAAGTGTAAAGCCTGGGGTG
CCTAATGAGTGAGCTAACTCACATTAATTGCGTTGCGCTCACTGCCCGCTTTCCAGTCGGGAAACCTGTC
GTGCCAGCGGATCGACAGTACTAAGCTTTACTAGGGACAGGATTGGTGACAGAAAAGCCCCATCCTTAGG
CCTCCTCCTTCCTAGTCTCCTGATATTGGGTCTAACCCCCACCTCCTGTTAGGCAGATTCCTTATCTGGT
GACACACCCCCATTTCCTGGAGCCATCTCTCTCCTTGCCAGAACCTCTAAGGTTTGCTTACGATGGAGCC
AGAGAGGATCCTGGGAGGGAGAGCTTGGCAGGGGGTGGGAGGGAAGGGGGGGATGCGTGACCTGCCCGGT
TCTCAGTGGCCACCCTGCGCTACCCTCTCCCAGAACCTGAGCTGCTCTGACGCGGCTGTCTGGTGCGTTT
CACTGATCCTGGTGCTGCAGCTTCCTTACACTTCCCAAGAGGAGAAGCAGTTTGGAAAAACAAAATCAGA
ATAAGTTGGTCCTGAGTTCTAACTTTGGCTCTTCACCTTTCTAGTCCCCAATTTATATTGTTCCTCCGTG
CGTCAGTTTTACCTGTGAGATAAGGCCAGTAGCCAGCCCCGTCCTGGCAGGGCTGTGGTGAGGAGGGGGG
TGTCCGTGTGGAAAACTCCCTTTGTGAGAATGGTGCGTCCTAGGTGTTCACCAGGTCGTGGCCGCCTCTA
CTCCCTTTCTCTTTCTCCATCCTTCTTTCCTTAAAGAGTCCCCAGTGCTATCTGGGACATATTCCTCCGC
CCAGAGCAGGGTCCCGCTTCCCTAAGGCCCTGCTCTGGGCTTCTGGGTTTGAGTCCTTGGCAAGCCCAGG
AGAGGCGCTCAGGCTTCCCTGTCCCCCTTCCTCGTCCACCATCTCATGCCCCTGGCTCTCCTGCCCCTTC
CCTACAGGGGTTCCTGGCTCTGCTCTAAGGGCGAATTCGCGGCCGCTAAATTCAATTCGCCCTATAGTGA
GTCGTATTACAATTCACTGGCCGTCGTTTTACAACGTCGTGACTGGGAAAACCCTGGCGTTACCCAACTT
AATCGCCTTGCAGCACATCCCCCTTTCGCCAGCTGGCGTAATAGCGAAGAGGCCCGCACCGATCGCCCTT
CCCAACAGTTGCGCAGCCTATACGTACGGCAGTTTAAGGTTTACACCTATAAAAGAGAGAGCCGTTATCG
TCTGTTTGTGGATGTACAGAGTGATATTATTGACACGCCGGGGCGACGGATGGTGATCCCCCTGGCCAGT
GCACGTCTGCTGTCAGATAAAGTCTCCCGTGAACTTTACCCGGTGGTGCATATCGGGGATGAAAGCTGGC
GCATGATGACCACCGATATGGCCAGTGTGCCGGTCTCCGTTATCGGGGAAGAAGTGGCTGATCTCAGCCA
CCGCGAAAATGACATCAAAAACGCCATTAACCTGATGTTCTGGGGAATATAAATGTCAGGCATGAGATTA
TCAAAAAGGATCTTCACCTAGATCCTTTTCACGTAGAAAGCCAGTCCGCAGAAACGGTGCTGACCCCGGA
TGAATGTCAGCTACTGGGCTATCTGGACAAGGGAAAACGCAAGCGCAAAGAGAAAGCAGGTAGCTTGCAG
TGGGCTTACATGGCGATAGCTAGACTGGGCGGTTTTATGGACAGCAAGCGAACCGGAATTGCCAGCTGGG
GCGCCCTCTGGTAAGGTTGGGAAGCCCTGCAAAGTAAACTGGATGGCTTTCTTGCCGCCAAGGATCTGAT
GGCGCAGGGGATCAAGCTCTGATCAAGAGACAGGATGAGGATCGTTTCGCATGATTGAACAAGATGGATT
GCACGCAGGTTCTCCGGCCGCTTGGGTGGAGAGGCTATTCGGCTATGACTGGGCACAACAGACAATCGGC
TGCTCTGATGCCGCCGTGTTCCGGCTGTCAGCGCAGGGGCGCCCGGTTCTTTTTGTCAAGACCGACCTGT
CCGGTGCCCTGAATGAACTGCAAGACGAGGCAGCGCGGCTATCGTGGCTGGCCACGACGGGCGTTCCTTG
CGCAGCTGTGCTCGACGTTGTCACTGAAGCGGGAAGGGACTGGCTGCTATTGGGCGAAGTGCCGGGGCAG
GATCTCCTGTCATCTCACCTTGCTCCTGCCGAGAAAGTATCCATCATGGCTGATGCAATGCGGCGGCTGC
ATACGCTTGATCCGGCTACCTGCCCATTCGACCACCAAGCGAAACATCGCATCGAGCGAGCACGTACTCG
GATGGAAGCCGGTCTTGTCGATCAGGATGATCTGGACGAAGAGCATCAGGGGCTCGCGCCAGCCGAACTG
TTCGCCAGGCTCAAGGCGAGCATGCCCGACGGCGAGGATCTCGTCGTGACCCATGCATGGCGATGCCTGC
TTGCCGAATATCATGGTGGAAAATGGCCGCTTTTCTGGATTCATCGACTGTGGCCGGCTGGGTGTGGCGG
ACCGCTATCAGGACATAGCGTTGGCTACCCGTGATATTGCTGAAGAGCTTGGCGGCGAATGGGCTGACCG
CTTCCTCGTGCTTTACGGTATCGCCGCTCCCGATTCGCAGCGCATCGCCTTCTATCGCCTTCTTGACGAG
TTCTTCTGAATTATTAACGCTTACAATTTCCTGATGCGGTATTTTCTCCTTACGCATCTGTGCGGTATTT
CACACCGCATCAGGTGGCACTTTTCGGGGAAATGTGCGCGGAACCCCTATTTGTTTATTTTTCTAAATAC
ATTCAAATATGTATCCGCTCATGAGATTATCAAAAAGGATCTTCACCTAGATCCTTTTAAATTAAAAATG
AAGTTTTAAATCAATCTAAAGTATATATGAGTAAACTTGGTCTGACAGTTACCAATGCTTAATCAGTGAG
GCACCTATCTCAGCGATCTGTCTATTTCGTTCATCCATAGTTGCCTGACTCCCCGTCGTGTAGATAACTA
CGATACGGGAGGGCTTACCATCTGGCCCCAGTGCTGCAATGATACCGCGAGACCCACGCTCACCGGCTCC
AGATTTATCAGCAATAAACCAGCCAGCCGGAAGGGCCGAGCGCAGAAGTGGTCCTGCAACTTTATCCGCC
TCCATCCAGTCTATTAATTGTTGCCGGGAAGCTAGAGTAAGTAGTTCGCCAGTTAATAGTTTGCGCAACG
TTGTTGCCATTGCTACAGGCATCGTGGTGTCACGCTCGTCGTTTGGTATGGCTTCATTCAGCTCCGGTTC
CCAACGATCAAGGCGAGTTACATGATCCCCCATGTTGTGCAAAAAAGCGGTTAGCTCCTTCGGTCCTCCG
ATCGTTGTCAGAAGTAAGTTGGCCGCAGTGTTATCACTCATGGTTATGGCAGCACTGCATAATTCTCTTA
CTGTCATGCCATCCGTAAGATGCTTTTCTGTGACTGGTGAATACTCAACCAAGTCATTCTGAGAATAGTG
TATGCGGCGACCGAGTTGCTCTTGCCCGGCGTCAATACGGGATAATACCGCGCCACATAGCAGAACTTTA
AAAGTGCTCATCATTGGAAAACGTTCTTCGGGGCGAAAACTCTCAAGGATCTTACCGCTGTTGAGATCCA
GTTCGATGTAACCCACTCGTGCACCCAACTGATCTTCAGCATCTTTTACTTTCACCAGCGTTTCTGGGTG
AGCAAAAACAGGAAGGCAAAATGCCGCAAAAAAGGGAATAAGGGCGACACGGAAATGTTGAATACTCATA
CTCTTCCTTTTTCAATATTATTGAAGCATTTATCAGGGTTATTGTCTCATGACCAAAATCCCTTAACGTG
AGTTTTCGTTCCACTGAGCGTCAGACCCCGTAGAAAAGATCAAAGGATCTTCTTGAGATCCTTTTTTTCT
GCGCGTAATCTGCTGCTTGCAAACAAAAAAACCACCGCTACCAGCGGTGGTTTGTTTGCCGGATCAAGAG
CTACCAACTCTTTTTCCGAAGGTAACTGGCTTCAGCAGAGCGCAGATACCAAATACTGTTCTTCTAGTGT
AGCCGTAGTTAGGCCACCACTTCAAGAACTCTGTAGCACCGCCTACATACCTCGCTCTGCTAATCCTGTT
ACCAGTGGCTGCTGCCAGTGGCGATAAGTCGTGTCTTACCGGGTTGGACTCAAGACGATAGTTACCGGAT
AAGGCGCAGCGGTCGGGCTGAACGGGGGGTTCGTGCACACAGCCCAGCTTGGAGCGAACGACCTACACCG
AACTGAGATACCTACAGCGTGAGCTATGAGAAAGCGCCACGCTTCCCGAAGGGAGAAAGGCGGACAGGTA
TCCGGTAAGCGGCAGGGTCGGAACAGGAGAGCGCACGAGGGAGCTTCCAGGGGGAAACGCCTGGTATCTT
TATAGTCCTGTCGGGTTTCGCCACCTCTGACTTGAGCGTCGATTTTTGTGATGCTCGTCAGGGGGGCGGA
GCCTATGGAAAAACGCCAGCAACGCGGCCTTTTTACGGTTCCTGGCCTTTTGCTGGCCTTTTGCTCACAT
GTTCTTTCCTGCGTTATCCCCTGATTCTGTGGATAACCGTATTACCGCCTTTGAGTGAGCTGATACCGCT
CGCCGCAGCCGAACGACCGAGCGCAGCGAGTCAGTGAGCGAGGAAGCGGAAGAGCGCCCAATACGCAAAC
CGCCTCTCCCCGCGCGTTGGCCGATTCATTAATGCAGCTGGCACGACAGGTTTCCCGACTGGAAAGCGGG
CAGTGAGCGCAACGCAATTAATGTGAGTTAGCTCACTCATTAGGCACCCCAGGCTTTACACTTTATGCTT
CCGGCTCGTATGTTGTGTGGAATTGTGAGCGGATAACAATTTCACACAGGAAACAGCTATGACCATGATT
ACGCCAAGCTCAGAATTAACCCTCACTAAAGGGA
Features (pLannotate 1.2.2; 33 found; start..end, strand, type, name):
     37..840     +  misc_feature   HA-L: left homology arm from the adeno-associated virus integration site (AAVS1) within intron 1 of the human PPP1R12C gene
    847..872     +  misc_feature   SA: splice acceptor site
    959..1558    +  CDS            PuroR: puromycin N-acetyltransferase; pac from Streptomyces alboniger; confers resistance to puromycin
   1596..1820    +  polyA_signal   bGH poly(A) signal: bovine growth hormone polyadenylation signal
   1826..2205    +  enhancer       CMV enhancer: human cytomegalovirus immediate early enhancer
   2207..2484    +  promoter       chicken β-actin promoter: No description available
   2485..3501    +  intron         chimeric intron: chimera between introns from chicken β-actin and rabbit β-globin
   3562..4912    +  CDS            GCaMP6s (fragment): improved fluorescent protein-based calcium sensor (Chen et al., 2013)
   4921..4945    +  misc_feature   MCS (fragment): pBluescript multiple cloning site
   4945..5533    +  misc_feature   WPRE: woodchuck hepatitis virus posttranscriptional regulatory element
   5565..6041    +  polyA_signal   hGH poly(A) signal: human growth hormone polyadenylation signal
   6065..6145    +  CDS            HBB (fragment): HBB_PONPY - Experimental evidence at transcript level: Swiss-Prot protein existence level 2. Involved in oxygen transport from the lung to the various peripheral tissues. From Pongo pygmaeus (Bornean orangutan).
   6216..6271    +  polyA_signal   β-globin poly(A) signal: rabbit β-globin polyadenylation signal (Gil and Proudfoot, 1987)
   6654..6676    -  protein_bind   lac operator (fragment): The lac repressor binds to the lac operator to inhibit transcription in E. coli. This inhibition can be relieved by adding lactose or isopropyl-β-D-thiogalactopyranoside (IPTG). lac repressor encoded by lacI
   6680..6710    -  promoter       lac promoter: promoter for the E. coli lac operon
   6725..6746    -  protein_bind   CAP binding site: CAP binding activates transcription in the presence of cAMP. E. coli catabolite activator protein
   6759..6798    -  CDS            lacI (fragment): lac repressor; lacI; The lac repressor binds to the lac operator to inhibit transcription in E. coli. This inhibition can be relieved by adding lactose or isopropyl-β-D-thiogalactopyranoside (IPTG).
   6820..7656    +  misc_feature   HA-R: right homology arm from the adeno-associated virus integration site (AAVS1) within intron 1 of the human PPP1R12C gene
   7691..7709    -  promoter       T7 promoter: promoter for bacteriophage T7 RNA polymerase
   7712..7859    +  CDS            lacZα (fragment): LacZα fragment of β-galactosidase; lacZ fragment
   7869..8172    +  CDS            ccdB (fragment): CcdB, a bacterial toxin that poisons DNA gyrase; ccdB; Plasmids containing the ccdB gene cannot be propagated in standard E. coli strains.
   8220..8489    +  CDS            tnpA (fragment): TN5P_ECOLX - Also known as tnp. Experimental evidence at protein level: Swiss-Prot protein existence level 1. Mediates transposition of transposon Tn5 by a 'cut and paste' mechanism. First, the monomeric transposase binds the 19 bp inverted DNA repeats flanking the transposon. Then, dimerization of the DNA- bound transposase creates a synaptic DNA complex. After nicking of the first DNA strand, excision of the transposon proceeds through a series of intermediates. The transposase then mediates the insertion of the transposon at a new site by strand transfer. The activity of the wild- type tran
   8521..9319    +  CDS            NeoR/KanR (fragment): aminoglycoside phosphotransferase from Tn5; aph(3')-II (or nptII); confers resistance to neomycin, kanamycin, and G418 (Geneticin®)
   9340..9390    -  misc_feature   bom (fragment): basis of mobility region from pBR322
   9417..9476    +  promoter       AmpR promoter (fragment): bla
   9569..10429   -  CDS            AmpR: β-lactamase; bla; confers resistance to ampicillin, carbenicillin, and related antibiotics
  10430..10482   -  promoter       AmpR promoter (fragment): bla
  10553..11141   +  rep_origin     ori: high-copy-number ColE1/pMB1/pBR322/pUC origin of replication
  11324..11416   +  CDS            lacI (fragment): lac repressor; lacI; The lac repressor binds to the lac operator to inhibit transcription in E. coli. This inhibition can be relieved by adding lactose or isopropyl-β-D-thiogalactopyranoside (IPTG).
  11429..11450   +  protein_bind   CAP binding site: CAP binding activates transcription in the presence of cAMP. E. coli catabolite activator protein
  11465..11495   +  promoter       lac promoter: promoter for the E. coli lac operon
  11499..11521   +  protein_bind   lac operator (fragment): The lac repressor binds to the lac operator to inhibit transcription in E. coli. This inhibition can be relieved by adding lactose or isopropyl-β-D-thiogalactopyranoside (IPTG). lac repressor encoded by lacI
  11564..11582   +  promoter       T3 promoter: promoter for bacteriophage T3 RNA polymerase
