[The description below was written by a language model from this plasmid's Addgene catalogue record and pLannotate feature annotations shown in this document.]
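Description:
AAVS1-Puro-CAG-GCaMP6s is a homology-directed repair donor plasmid for knocking a genetically encoded calcium indicator into the human AAVS1 safe-harbor locus, which lies in intron 1 of PPP1R12C. It was derived from the AAVS1-CAG-hrGFP backbone by replacing hrGFP with GCaMP6s between SalI and MluI sites. In bacteria it replicates from a high-copy ColE1/pUC-type origin and is selected with ampicillin (AmpR). The backbone also carries annotated fragments of NeoR/KanR, ccdB, lacZα and a Tn5 transposase, which look like cloning-vector remnants rather than functional parts. The catalogue lists a total size of 11,644 bp, while the sequenced record is 11,584 nt.

The payload sits between left and right AAVS1 homology arms of roughly 800 bp each. Immediately after the left arm comes a splice acceptor followed by a puromycin N-acetyltransferase gene and a bGH polyadenylation signal. The catalogue describes this as a T2A-Puro cassette, although the T2A itself is not annotated in the feature table. Because this cassette has no promoter of its own, puromycin resistance should depend on splicing into the endogenous PPP1R12C transcript, which enriches for correctly targeted cells over random integrants. Downstream, an independent CAG promoter (CMV enhancer, chicken β-actin promoter and chimeric intron) drives GCaMP6s, a synthetic fluorescent calcium sensor. It is followed by a WPRE to boost transcript stability and expression, then hGH and rabbit β-globin polyadenylation sequences.

According to the record, the donor is used with CRISPR-Cas9 genome editing to build a stably expressed calcium reporter system in human pluripotent stem cells. The nuclease and guide RNA are not encoded on this plasmid and must be supplied separately.
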