Addgene plasmid #120896: AAVS1-Puro-CAG-GCaMP6s
Purpose: Donor plasmid targeting human AAVS1 safe harbor locus to generate GCaMP6s gene knockin. Contains two homologous arms flanking T2A-Puro resistance gene and CAG-driven GCaMP6s gene.
Depositing lab: Xiaojun Lian. Depositing organization: Pennsylvania State University. Publication: An Ultrasensitive Calcium Reporter System via CRISPR-Cas9-Mediated Genome Editing in Human Pluripotent Stem Cells. Jiang Y, Zhou Y, Bao X, Chen C, Randolph LN, Du J, Lian XL. iScience. 2018 Oct 12;9:27-35. doi: 10.1016/j.isci.2018.10.007. PubMed 30368079.
Backbone
  Vector backbone: AAVS1-CAG-hrGFP
  Backbone manufacturer: Su-Chun Zhang
  Backbone size w/o insert (bp): 8085
  Total vector size (bp): 11644
  Modifications to backbone: replace hrGFP with GCaMP6s
  Vector type: Mammalian Expression
  Selectable markers: Puromycin
Growth in bacteria
  Bacterial resistance: Ampicillin, 100 μg/mL
  Growth temperature: 37°C
  Growth strain: NEB Stable
  Copy number: High Copy
Gene/Insert
  Gene/Insert name: GCaMP6s
  Species: Synthetic
  Insert size (bp): 1353
  Promoter: CAG
  Cloning method: Restriction Enzyme; 5′ cloning site SalI (not destroyed); 3′ cloning site MluI (not destroyed)
  Sequencing primers: 5′ pCAGGS-5 (GGTTCGGCTTCTGGCGTGTGACC); 3′ Bglob-pA-R (TTTTGGCAGAGGGAAAAAGA)
Terms and licenses: Academic/Nonprofit Terms; Industry Terms: Not Available to Industry
How to cite: AAVS1-Puro-CAG-GCaMP6s was a gift from Xiaojun Lian (Addgene plasmid # 120896 ; http://n2t.net/addgene:120896 ; RRID:Addgene_120896)
